>Addgene plasmid #189612 | AAV-GFAP(long)-FLEX-GCaMP7f | addgene full sequence | sequence record 374267 | Addgene NGS Result
CCTGCAGGCAGCTGCGCGCTCGCTCGCTCACTGAGGCCGCCCGGGCAAAGCCCGGGCGTCGGGCGACCTT
TGGTCGCCCGGCCTCAGTGAGCGAGCGAGCGCGCAGAGAGGGAGTGGCCAACTCCATCACTAGGGGTTCC
TTCTAGACAACTTTGTATAGAAAAGTTGGAGCTCCCACCTCCCTCTCTGTGCTGGGACTCACAGAGGGAG
ACCTCAGGAGGCAGTCTGTCCATCACATGTCCAAATGCAGAGCATACCCTGGGCTGGGCGCAGTGGCGCA
CAACTGTAATTCCAGCACTTTGGGAGGCTGATGTGGAAGGATCACTTGAGCCCAGAAGTTCTAGACCAGC
CTGGGCAACATGGCAAGACCCTATCTCTACAAAAAAAGTTAAAAAATCAGCCACGTGTGGTGACACACAC
CTGTAGTCCCAGCTATTCAGGAGGCTGAGGTGAGGGGATCACTTAAGGCTGGGAGGTTGAGGCTGCAGTG
AGTCGTGGTTGCGCCACTGCACTCCAGCCTGGGCAACAGTGAGACCCTGTCTCAAAAGACAAAAAAAAAA
AAAAAAAAAAAAGAACATATCCTGGTGTGGAGTAGGGGACGCTGCTCTGACAGAGGCTCGGGGGCCTGAG
CTGGCTCTGTGAGCTGGGGAGGAGGCAGACAGCCAGGCCTTGTCTGCAAGCAGACCTGGCAGCATTGGGC
TGGCCGCCCCCCAGGGCCTCCTCTTCATGCCCAGTGAATGACTCACCTTGGCACAGACACAATGTTCGGG
GTGGGCACAGTGCCTGCTTCCCGCCGCACCCCAGCCCCCCTCAAATGCCTTCCGAGAAGCCCATTGAGCA
GGGGGCTTGCATTGCACCCCAGCCTGACAGCCTGGCATCTTGGGATAAAAGCAGCACAGCCCCCTAGGGG
CTGCCCTTGCTGTGTGGCGCCACCGGCGGTGGAGAACAAGGCTCTATTCAGCCTGTGCCCAGGAAAGGGG
ATCAGGGGATGCCCAGGCATGGACAGTGGGTGGCAGGGGGGGAGAGGAGGGCTGTCTGCTTCCCAGAAGT
CCAAGGACACAAATGGGTGAGGGGACTGGGCAGGGTTCTGACCCTGTGGGACCAGAGTGGAGGGCGTAGA
TGGACCTGAAGTCTCCAGGGACAACAGGGCCCAGGTCTCAGGCTCCTAGTTGGGCCCAGTGGCTCCAGCG
TTTCCAAACCCATCCATCCCCAGAGGTTCTTCCCATCTCTCCAGGCTGATGTGTGGGAACTCGAGGAAAT
AAATCTCCAGTGGGAGACGGAGGGGTGGCCAGGGAAACGGGGCGCTGCAGGAATAAAGACGAGCCAGCAC
AGCCAGCTCATGCGTAACGGCTTTGTGGAGCTGTCAAGGCCTGGTCTCTGGGAGAGAGGCACAGGGAGGC
CAGACAAGGAAGGGGTGACCTGGAGGGACAGATCCAGGGGCTAAAGTCCTGATAAGGCAAGAGAGTGCCG
GCCCCCTCTTGCCCTATCAGGACCTCCACTGCCACATAGAGGCCATGATTGACCCTTAGACAAAGGGCTG
GTGTCCAATCCCAGCCCCCAGCCCCAGAACTCCAGGGAATGAATGGGCAGAGAGCAGGAATGTGGGACAT
CTGTGTTCAAGGGAAGGACTCCAGGAGTCTGCTGGGAATGAGGCCTAGTAGGAAATGAGGTGGCCCTTGA
GGGTACAGAACAGGTTCATTCTTCGCCAAATTCCCAGCACCTTGCAGGCACTTACAGCTGAGTGAGATAA
TGCCTGGGTTATGAAATCAAAAAGTTGGAAAGCAGGTCAGAGGTCATCTGGTACAGCCCTTCCTTCCCTT
TTTTTTTTTTTTTTTTTTTGTGAGACAAGGTCTCTCTCTGTTGCCCAGGCTGGAGTGGCGCAAACACAGC
TCACTGCAGCCTCAACCTACTGGGCTCAAGCAATCCTCCAGCCTCAGCCTCCCAAAGTGCTGGGATTACA
AGCATGAGCCACCCCACTCAGCCCTTTCCTTCCTTTTTAATTGATGCATAATAATTGTAAGTATTCATCA
TGGTCCAACCAACCCTTTCTTGACCCACCTTCCTAGAGAGAGGGTCCTCTTGCTTCAGCGGTCAGGGCCC
CAGACCCATGGTCTGGCTCCAGGTACCACCTGCCTCATGCAGGAGTTGGCGTGCCCAGGAAGCTCTGCCT
CTGGGCACAGTGACCTCAGTGGGGTGAGGGGAGCTCTCCCCATAGCTGGGCTGCGGCCCAACCCCACCCC
CTCAGGCTATGCCAGGGGGTGTTGCCAGGGGCACCCGGGCATCGCCAGTCTAGCCCACTCCTTCATAAAG
CCCTCGCATCCCAGGAGCGAGCAGAGCCAGAGCAGGCAAGTTTGTACAAAAAAGCAGGCTATAACTTCGT
ATAGGATACTTTATACGAAGTTATCCTCGAGTACCGGTCACGCGTACGCAAGCTTGATAACTTCGTATAG
CATACATTATACGAAGTTATCCTAGGGCCACCTTACTTCGCTGTCATCATTTGTACAAACTCTTCGTAGT
TTACCTGACCATCCCCATCGATGTCTGCTTCCCTGATCATTTCATCAACCTCTTCATCTGTTAACTTCTC
TCCAAGGTTTGTCATCACGTGGCGAAGCTCTGCTGCACTGATGTAGCCATTGCCATCCTTATCAAACACA
CGGAACGCTTCTCTAATTTCTTCTTCACTGTCTGTGTATTTCATTTTTCTTGCCATCATTGTCAGGAACT
CAGGGAAGTCGATTGTGCCGTCACCGTCGGCATCTACTTCATTGATCATGTCCTGCAGCTCTGCTTCTGT
GGGGTTCTGCCCCAGAGACCGCATCACCGTCCCCAGCTCCTTGGTTGTTATTGTCCCATCCCCGTCCTTG
TCAAATAGGGAGAACAGCTCTTTAAATTCTGCGATCTGCTCTTCAGTCAGTTGGTCCGGCAGGTTGTACT
CCAGCTTGTGCCCCAGGATGTTGCCGTCCTCCTTGAAGTCGATGCCCTTAAGCTCGATGCGGTTCACCAG
GGTGTCGCCCTCGAACTTCACCTCGGCGCGGGTCTTGTAGTTGCCGTCGTCCTTGAAGAAGATGGTGCGC
TCCTGGATGTAGCCTTCGGGCATGGCGGACTTGAAGAAGTCGTGCTGCTTCATGTGGTCGGGGTAGCGGC
TGAAGCACTGCACGCCGTAGGTCAGGGTGGTCACGAGGGTGGGCCAGGGCACGGGCAGCTTGCCGGTGGT
GCAGATGAACTTCAGGGTCAGCTTGCCGTAGGTGGCATCGCCCTCACCCTCGCCGGACACGCTGAACTTG
TGGCCGTTTACGTCGCCGTCCAGCTCGACCAGGATGGGCACCACCCCGGTGAACAGCTCCTCGCCCTTGC
TCACCATGCTCCCTCCGGTACCGCCCTTGTACAGCTCGTCCATGCCGAGAGTGATCCCGGCGGCGGTCAC
GAACTCCAGCAGGACCATGTGATCGCGCTTCTCGTTGGGGTCTTTCGAAAGTTTGGACTGCACGCTCAGG
TAGTGGTTGTCGGGCAGCAGCACGGGGCCGTCGCCGATGGGGGTGTTCTGCTGGTAGTGGTAGGCGAGCT
GCACGCCGCCGTCCTCGATGTTGTGGCGGATCTTGAAGTTCGCCTTGATGCCGTTCTTCTGCTTGTCGGC
CTTGATATAGACGTTCTCGAGTGAGCTCAGCCGACCTATAGCTCTGACTGCGTGACCTGTCTTATTCCAC
TTACGACGTGATGAGTCGACCATGGTGGCGAGATCCTTATCGTCATCGTCGTACAGATCCCGACCCATTT
GCTGTCCACCAGTCATGCTAGCCATACCATGATGATGATGATGATGAGAACCCATGGTGGCTCTAGAATA
ACTTCGTATAAAGTATCCTATACGAAGTTATAGGTACCTGAGCTCAACATCGATAGCACTAGTATAACTT
CGTATAATGTATGCTATACGAAGTTATACCCAGCTTTCTTGTACAAAGTGGGAATTCCGATAATCAACCT
CTGGATTACAAAATTTGTGAAAGATTGACTGGTATTCTTAACTATGTTGCTCCTTTTACGCTATGTGGAT
ACGCTGCTTTAATGCCTTTGTATCATGCTATTGCTTCCCGTATGGCTTTCATTTTCTCCTCCTTGTATAA
ATCCTGGTTGCTGTCTCTTTATGAGGAGTTGTGGCCCGTTGTCAGGCAACGTGGCGTGGTGTGCACTGTG
TTTGCTGACGCAACCCCCACTGGTTGGGGCATTGCCACCACCTGTCAGCTCCTTTCCGGGACTTTCGCTT
TCCCCCTCCCTATTGCCACGGCGGAACTCATCGCCGCCTGCCTTGCCCGCTGCTGGACAGGGGCTCGGCT
GTTGGGCACTGACAATTCCGTGGTGTTGTCGGGGAAGCTGACGTCCTTTCCATGGCTGCTCGCCTGTGTT
GCCACCTGGATTCTGCGCGGGACGTCCTTCTGCTACGTCCCTTCGGCCCTCAATCCAGCGGACCTTCCTT
CCCGCGGCCTGCTGCCGGCTCTGCGGCCTCTTCCGCGTCTTCGCCTTCGCCCTCAGACGAGTCGGATCTC
CCTTTGGGCCGCCTCCCCGCATCGGGAATTCCTAGAGCTCGCTGATCAGCCTCGACTGTGCCTTCTAGTT
GCCAGCCATCTGTTGTTTGCCCCTCCCCCGTGCCTTCCTTGACCCTGGAAGGTGCCACTCCCACTGTCCT
TTCCTAATAAAATGAGGAAATTGCATCGCATTGTCTGAGTAGGTGTCATTCTATTCTGGGGGGTGGGGTG
GGGCAGGACAGCAAGGGGGAGGATTGGGAAGAGAATAGCAGGCATGCTGGGGAGGGCCGCAGGAACCCCT
AGTGATGGAGTTGGCCACTCCCTCTCTGCGCGCTCGCTCGCTCACTGAGGCCGGGCGACCAAAGGTCGCC
CGACGCCCGGGCTTTGCCCGGGCGGCCTCAGTGAGCGAGCGAGCGCGCAGCTGCCTGCAGGGGCGCCTGA
TGCGGTATTTTCTCCTTACGCATCTGTGCGGTATTTCACACCGCATA
[95 nt withheld, positions 5018-5112]
T
[46 nt withheld, positions 5114-5159]
C
[141 nt withheld, positions 5161-5301]
CCTTTGACGTTGGAGTCCACGTTCTTT
[37 nt withheld, positions 5329-5365]
ACTCTATCTCGGGCTATTCTTTTGATTTATAAGGGATTTTGCCGATTTCGGTCTATTGGTTAAAAAATGA
GCTGATTTAACAAAAATTTAACGCGAATTTTAACAAAATATTAACGTTTACAATTTTATGGTGCACTCTC
AGTACAATCTGCTCTGATGCCGCATAGTTAAGCCAGCCCCGACACCCGCCAACACCCGCTGACGCGCCCT
GACGGGCTTGTCTGCTCCCGGCATCCGCTTACAGACAAGCTGTGACCGTCTCCGGGAGCTGCATGTGTCA
GAGGTTTTCACCGTCATCACCGAAACGCGCGAGACGAAAGGGCCTCGTGATACGCCTATTTTTATAGGTT
AATGTCATGATAATAATGGTTTCTTAGACGTCAGGTGGCACTTTTCGGGGAAATGTGCGCGGAACCCCTA
TTTGTTTATTTTTCTAAATACATTCAAATATGTATCCGCTCATGAGACAATAACCCTGATAAATGCTTCA
ATAATATTGAAAAAGGAAGAGTATGAGTATTCAACATTTCCGTGTCGCCCTTATTCCCTTTTTTGCGGCA
TTTTGCCTTCCTGTTTTTGCTCACCCAGAAACGCTGGTGAAAGTAAAAGATGCTGAAGATCAGTTGGGTG
CACGAGTGGGTTACATCGAACTGGATCTCAACAGCGGTAAGATCCTTGAGAGTTTTCGCCCCGAAGAACG
TTTTCCAATGATGAGCACTTTTAAAGTTCTGCTATGTGGCGCGGTATTATCCCGTATTGACGCCGGGCAA
GAGCAACTCGGTCGCCGCATACACTATTCTCAGAATGACTTGGTTGAGTACTCACCAGTCACAGAAAAGC
ATCTTACGGATGGCATGACAGTAAGAGAATTATGCAGTGCTGCCATAACCATGAGTGATAACACTGCGGC
CAACTTACTTCTGACAACGATCGGAGGACCGAAGGAGCTAACCGCTTTTTTGCACAACATGGGGGATCAT
GTAACTCGCCTTGATCGTTGGGAACCGGAGCTGAATGAAGCCATACCAAACGACGAGCGTGACACCACGA
TGCCTGTAGCAATGGCAACAACGTTGCGCAAACTATTAACTGGCGAACTACTTACTCTAGCTTCCCGGCA
ACAATTAATAGACTGGATGGAGGCGGATAAAGTTGCAGGACCACTTCTGCGCTCGGCCCTTCCGGCTGGC
TGGTTTATTGCTGATAAATCTGGAGCCGGTGAGCGTGGAAGCCGCGGTATCATTGCAGCACTGGGGCCAG
ATGGTAAGCCCTCCCGTATCGTAGTTATCTACACGACGGGGAGTCAGGCAACTATGGATGAACGAAATAG
ACAGATCGCTGAGATAGGTGCCTCACTGATTAAGCATTGGTAACTGTCAGACCAAGTTTACTCATATATA
CTTTAGATTGATTTAAAACTTCATTTTTAATTTAAAAGGATCTAGGTGAAGATCCTTTTTGATAATCTCA
TGACCAAAATCCCTTAACGTGAGTTTTCGTTCCACTGAGCGTCAGACCCCGTAGAAAAGATCAAAGGATC
TTCTTGAGATCCTTTTTTTCTGCGCGTAATCTGCTGCTTGCAAACAAAAAAACCACCGCTACCAGCGGTG
GTTTGTTTGCCGGATCAAGAGCTACCAACTCTTTTTCCGAAGGTAACTGGCTTCAGCAGAGCGCAGATAC
CAAATACTGTTCTTCTAGTGTAGCCGTAGTTAGGCCACCACTTCAAGAACTCTGTAGCACCGCCTACATA
CCTCGCTCTGCTAATCCTGTTACCAGTGGCTGCTGCCAGTGGCGATAAGTCGTGTCTTACCGGGTTGGAC
TCAAGACGATAGTTACCGGATAAGGCGCAGCGGTCGGGCTGAACGGGGGGTTCGTGCACACAGCCCAGCT
TGGAGCGAACGACCTACACCGAACTGAGATACCTACAGCGTGAGCTATGAGAAAGCGCCACGCTTCCCGA
AGGGAGAAAGGCGGACAGGTATCCGGTAAGCGGCAGGGTCGGAACAGGAGAGCGCACGAGGGAGCTTCCA
GGGGGAAACGCCTGGTATCTTTATAGTCCTGTCGGGTTTCGCCACCTCTGACTTGAGCGTCGATTTTTGT
GATGCTCGTCAGGGGGGCGGAGCCTATGGAAAAACGCCAGCAACGCGGCCTTTTTACGGTTCCTGGCCTT
TTGCTGGCCTTTTGCTCACATGT
Features (pLannotate 1.2.2; 21 found; start..end, strand, type, name):
      1..141     -  repeat_region  AAV2 ITR: inverted terminal repeat of adeno-associated virus serotype 2 inverted
    148..168     +  protein_bind   attB4: mutant version of attB; core recombination site for the Gateway® BP reaction BP Clonase™
    249..509     -  CDS            GVQW1 (fragment): GVQW1_HUMAN - Also known as TIGD1L2. Experimental evidence at transcript level: Swiss-Prot protein existence level 2. From Homo sapiens (Human).
   1889..1984    +  CDS            C14orf178 (fragment): CN178_HUMAN - Experimental evidence at transcript level: Swiss-Prot protein existence level 2. From Homo sapiens (Human).
   2347..2367    +  protein_bind   attB1: mutant version of attB; core recombination site for the Gateway® BP reaction BP Clonase™
   2371..2404    +  protein_bind   lox2272: Cre-mediated recombination occurs in the 8-bp core sequence (GGATACTT). lox2272 sites are compatible with each other, but incompatible with loxP or loxN sites (Lee and Saito, 1988). Cre recombinase
   2437..2470    +  protein_bind   loxP: Cre-mediated recombination occurs in the 8-bp core sequence (GCATACAT). Cre recombinase
   2485..3835    -  CDS            GCaMP6f (fragment): improved fluorescent protein-based calcium sensor (Chen et al., 2013)
   3848..3881    -  protein_bind   lox2272: Cre-mediated recombination occurs in the 8-bp core sequence (GGATACTT). lox2272 sites are compatible with each other, but incompatible with loxP or loxN sites (Lee and Saito, 1988). Cre recombinase
   3914..3947    -  protein_bind   loxP: Cre-mediated recombination occurs in the 8-bp core sequence (GCATACAT). Cre recombinase
   3951..3971    -  protein_bind   attB2: mutant version of attB; core recombination site for the Gateway® BP reaction BP Clonase™
   3982..4570    +  misc_feature   WPRE: woodchuck hepatitis virus posttranscriptional regulatory element
   4606..4717    +  polyA_signal   bGH poly(A) signal: bovine growth hormone polyadenylation signal
   4821..4961    +  repeat_region  AAV2 ITR: inverted terminal repeat of adeno-associated virus serotype 2 inverted
   4966..5017    -  misc_feature   bom (fragment): basis of mobility region from pBR322
   5036..5491    +  rep_origin     f1 ori (sequence partly withheld): f1 bacteriophage origin of replication; arrow indicates direction of (+) strand synthesis
   5492..5541    -  misc_feature   bom (fragment): basis of mobility region from pBR322
   5643..5678    -  CDS            rop (fragment): Rop protein, which maintains plasmids at low copy number; rop
   5773..5877    +  promoter       AmpR promoter: bla
   5878..6738    +  CDS            AmpR: β-lactamase; bla; confers resistance to ampicillin, carbenicillin, and related antibiotics
   6909..7497    +  rep_origin     ori: high-copy-number ColE1/pMB1/pBR322/pUC origin of replication
