[The description below was written by a language model from this plasmid's Addgene catalogue record and pLannotate feature annotations shown in this document.]
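Description:
AAV-GFAP(long)-FLEX-GCaMP7f is a 7,558 bp adeno-associated virus transfer plasmid built on a commercially assembled pAAV backbone, designed for Cre-dependent expression of the genetically encoded calcium indicator GCaMP7f in astrocytes. It is propagated in E. coli as a high-copy plasmid through a ColE1/pUC-type origin with ampicillin selection (AmpR with its native bla promoter). An f1 phage origin is also present in the backbone. The record lists a recombination-deficient strain for growth, which is common practice for keeping AAV inverted terminal repeats intact.

The payload lies between two AAV2 ITRs, which provide the signals for genome replication and packaging into AAV particles. The roughly 2.2 kb stretch between the attB4 and attB1 Gateway scars corresponds to the long human GFAP promoter described in the catalogue entry. The annotation software does not label it as a promoter and instead flags only short fragments resembling human open reading frames, which are most likely incidental matches within the genomic promoter sequence. Downstream is the FLEX switch: the GCaMP coding sequence sits in reverse orientation, flanked by a lox2272/loxP pair on one side and an oppositely oriented pair on the other. Cre recombination inverts the cassette into the sense orientation and then excises sites so that it is locked in place, so the sensor is made only in Cre-expressing cells where the GFAP promoter is active. The sensor is annotated as a GCaMP6f fragment, reflecting its close similarity to GCaMP7f. A WPRE and a bGH polyadenylation signal follow to enhance transcript stability and 3′ end processing. According to the associated publication, the construct serves calcium imaging in genetically defined astrocyte populations, including reactive astrocytes.
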