Addgene plasmid #189612: AAV-GFAP(long)-FLEX-GCaMP7f
Purpose: Cre-dependent GCaMP7f under the GFAP promoter
Depositing lab: Martin Riccomagno. Depositing organization: University of California, Riverside. Publication: A genetic tool for the longitudinal study of a subset of post-inflammatory reactive astrocytes. Agnew-Svoboda W, Ubina T, Figueroa Z, Wong YC, Vizcarra EA, Roebini B, Wilson EH, Fiacco TA, Riccomagno MM. Cell Rep Methods. 2022 Aug 22;2(8):100276. doi: 10.1016/j.crmeth.2022.100276. eCollection 2022 Aug 22. PubMed 36046623.
Backbone
  Vector backbone: pAAV
  Backbone manufacturer: Vector Builder
  Backbone size w/o insert (bp): 3277
  Total vector size (bp): 7558
  Modifications to backbone: Human GFAP promoter FLEX GCaMP7f
  Vector type: Mammalian Expression, AAV, Cre/Lox
Growth in bacteria
  Bacterial resistance: Ampicillin, 100 μg/mL
  Growth temperature: 37°C
  Growth strain: NEB Stable
  Copy number: High Copy
Gene/Insert
  Gene/Insert name: GCaMP7f
  Species: Synthetic
  Insert size (bp): 1577
  Tag / fusion protein: GCaMP7f (N terminal on backbone)
Terms and licenses: Academic/Nonprofit Terms; Industry Terms: Not Available to Industry
How to cite: AAV-GFAP(long)-FLEX-GCaMP7f was a gift from Martin Riccomagno (Addgene plasmid # 189612 ; http://n2t.net/addgene:189612 ; RRID:Addgene_189612)
